>Addgene plasmid #174989 | pMSR:MSMEG_1133:Dendra | addgene full sequence | sequence record 345903 | Addgene NGS Result
GATCCGAGCGCACATGAAGGACCGTACGAAGATGAACAAGGGCCCCGAGGCATTCCTGGTGACCACGACG
CAGGGCAACCGGCTGTCGAAGTCCGCGTTCACCAAGTCGCTGAAGCGTGGCTACGCCAAGATCGGTCGGC
CGGAACTCCGCATCCACGACCTCCGCGCTGTCGGCGCTACGTTCGCCGCTCAGGCAGGTGCGACGACCAA
GGAGCTGATGGCCCGTCTCGGTCACACGACTCCTAGGATGGCGATGAAGTACCAGATGGCGTCTGAGGCC
CGCGACGAGGCTATCGCTGAGGCGATGTCCAAGCTGGCCAAGACCTCCTGAAACGCAAAAAGCCCCCCTC
CCAAGGACACTGAGTCCTAAAGAGGGGGGTTTCTTGTCAGTACGCGAAGAACCACGCCTGGCCGCGAGCG
CCAGCACCGCCGCTCTGTGCGGAGACCTGGGCACCAGCCCCGCCGCCGCCAGGAGCATTGCCGTTCCCGC
CAGAAATCTAGACGGTGACCACAACGCGCCCGCTTTGATCGGGGACGTCGAAATATTGGATCGTCGGCAC
CGTCACGGCCGTGGGAGGCGGCACGATCCGCGACGTGATGATCGGCCGCATCCCCACGGTGCTGCGCAGT
GAGCTCTACGCCATCCCGGCGTTGATCTGTGCGTTCGCACGCACAGGCCCGGTGTGAGAAGGGTCTCTGA
CGAGCGGGAGAACTCCCTATCAGTGATAGAGTTTGTCCTCCCTATCAGTGATAGATAGGCTTAAGGAGTA
ATACGACTCACTATAGGGAGAAGGAGGCCATTATGGTGGCAGGCGTTGACTTCGGCGATCCGGCATTCGC
CGCCGACGTCCGCGACGGTGTGGCCCGTATCGAGGACCTGATGTCCGATGAGCTGGGCAAAGCCGACGAG
TTGATGGCCGAGGCCGTCCAGCACCTGTTCCAGGCCGGTGGCAAACGCTTCCGCCCGCTGTTCACGGTCC
TGTCGGCGCAACTCGGCCCTGAACCGGACGCCTGGCAGGTCACGGTGGCCGGCGCGGTCATCGAACTCGT
GCACCTCGCGACGCTGTACCACGACGACGTCATGGACGAGGCGCAGATGCGCCGCGGTGCGCAGAGCGCC
AACGCACGCTGGGGCAACAACATCGCGATCCTCGCCGGCGACTACCTGTTCGCCACGGCGTCGCGACTCG
TGTCCCGTCTGGGTCCCGACGCGGTGCGTGTGATTGCTGACACATTTGCTCAGCTGGTCACCGGCCAGAT
GCGGGAGACACGCGGCGCGGCCGACCACGTCGACTCCGTCGACCACTACCTCAAGGTCGTCTACGAGAAG
ACCGCGTGCCTGATCGCGGCCTCGGGCCGGTTCGGTGCGACGTTCTCCGGCGCCAACGACGAGCAGATCG
AGCGGCTGAGCCGGCTCGGCGGCATCGTCGGCACGGCGTTCCAGATCGCCGACGACATCATCGACATCGA
CAGCGACCCCGACGAGTCCGGCAAGACGCCCGGCACCGACCTGCGTGAAGGCGTTCACACCCTGCCGGTG
CTGTACGCGCTGCGCGAGACCGGACCTGACGCCGACCGGCTGCGCGAACTGCTCGCCGGTCCCATCGAGC
GCGACGAGGACGTGGCCGAGGCCCTGGCGCTGCTGCGCAGGTCACCTGGGCTGACCAAGGCCAAGGAGAC
CGTCGCGTCGTACGCGGCGCAGGCCCGCGAAGAGCTTTCCCACCTGCCGGAGTGCCCGGGCCGTCAGGCG
CTCGCGGTGCTCGTTGACTACACGATCAGCCGGGAAGGCAAGCTTGGTGCGGCCGCGGGCAACACGCCTG
GCATCAATCTGATCAAGGAGGACATGCGTGTCAAGGTGCATATGGAGGGCAACGTGAACGGTCACGCCTT
CGTGATCGAGGGGGAGGGTAAGGGTAAGCCTTACGAAGGGACCCAGACCGCCAACCTCACCGTCAAGGAG
GGCGCCCCTCTCCCATTCTCGTACGATATCCTCACTACCGCGGTGCATTACGGGAACCGCGTGTTCACCA
AGTACCCCGAGGATATCCCTGACTACTTCAAGCAGAGCTTCCCGGAGGGATACTCCTGGGAGCGGACGAT
GACCTTCGAAGACAAGGGTATCTGTACGATCCGCAGCGACATCTCGCTGGAAGGGGACTGTTTCTTCCAG
AACGTCCGTTTCAAGGGGACCAACTTTCCGCCGAACGGCCCGGTCATGCAGAAGAAGACCCTCAAGTGGG
AGCCGAGCACGGAGAAGCTGCACGTTCGGGACGGCCTCCTGGTCGGCAACATCAACATGGCGCTGCTGCT
GGAAGGCGGCGGCCACTACCTATGCGACTTCAAGACCACGTACAAAGCGAAGAAGGTCGTCCAGCTGCCC
GACGCGCACTTCGTGGACCACCGCATCGAAATCCTGGGGAACGATTCGGACTACAACAAGGTCAAGTTGT
ACGAGCACGCTGTGGCACGCTATAGCCCGCTCCCGTCGCAGGTCTGGTTCGAAGGCGGCGGCGGGGAGAA
CCTGTATTTCCAGGACTACAAGGACGACGACGACAAGTGATTTAAATAACCCCTTGGGGCCTCTAAACGG
GTCTTGAGGGGTTTTTTGTTAACTAGCGTACGATCGAATTCCTGCAGCTCACGGTAACTGATGCCGTATT
TGCAGTACCAGCGTACGGCCCACAGAATGATGTCACGCTGAAAATGCCGGCCTTTGAATGGGTTCATGTG
CAGCTCCATCAGCAAAAGGGGATGATAAGTTTATCACCACCGACTATTTGCAACAGTGCCGTTGATCGTG
CTATGATCGACTGATGTCATCAGCGGTGGAGTGCAATGTCGTGCAATACGAATGGCGAAAAGCCGAGCTC
ATCGGTCAGCTTCTCAACCTTGGGGTTACCCCCGGCGGTGTGCTGCTGGTCCACAGCTCCTTCCGTAGCG
TCCGGCCCCTCGAAGATGGGCCACTTGGACTGATCGAGGCCCTGCGTGCTACGCTGGGTCCGGGAGGGAC
GCTCGTCATGCCCTCGTGGTCAGGTCTGGACGACGAGCCGTTCGATCCTGCCACGTCGCCCGTTACACCG
GACCTTGGAGTTGTCTCTGACACATTCTGGCGCCTGCCAAATGTAAAGCGCAGCGCCCATCCATTTGCCT
TTGCGGCAGCGGGGCCACAGGCAGAGCAGATCATCTCTGATCCATTGCCCCTGCCACCTTACTCGCCTGC
AAGCCCGGTCGCCCGTGTCCATGAACTCGATGGGCAGGTACTTCTCCTCGGCGTGGGACACGATGCCAAC
ACGACGCTGCATCTTGCCGAGTTGATGGCAAAGGTTCCCTATGGGGTGCCGAGACACTGCACCATTCTTC
AGGATGGCAAGTTGGTACGCGTCGATTATCTCGAGAATGACCACTGCTGTGAGCGCTTTGCCTTGGCGGA
CAGGTGGCTCAAGGAGAAGAGCCTTCAGAAGGAAGGTCCAGTCGGTCATGCCTTTGCTCGGTTGATCCGC
TCCCGCGACATTGTGGCGACAGCCCTGGGTCAACTGGGCCGAGATCCGTTGATCTTCCTGCATCCGCCAG
AGGCGGGATGCGAAGAATGCGATGCCGCTCGCCAGTCGATTGGCTGAGCTCATGAGCGGAGAACGAGATG
ACGTTGGAGGGGCAAGGTCGCGCTGATTGCTGGGGCAACACGGGGGATCCACTAGTTCCATGAGCGTCAG
ACCCCGTAGAAAAGATCAAAGGATCTTCTTGAGATCCTTTTTTTCTGCGCGTAATCTGCTGCTTGCAAAC
AAAAAAACCACCGCTACCAGCGGTGGTTTGTTTGCCGGATCAAGAGCTACCAACTCTTTTTCCGAAGGTA
ACTGGCTTCAGCAGAGCGCAGATACCAAATACTGTCCTTCTAGTGTAGCCGTAGTTAGGCCACCACTTCA
AGAACTCTGTAGCACCGCCTACATACCTCGCTCTGCTAATCCTGTTACCAGTGGCTGCTGCCAGTGGCGA
TAAGTCGTGTCTTACCGGGTTGGACTCAAGACGATAGTTACCGGATAAGGCGCAGCGGTCGGGCTGAACG
GGGGGTTCGTGCACACAGCCCAGCTTGGAGCGAACGACCTACACCGAACTGAGATACCTACAGCGTGAGC
TATGAGAAAGCGCCACGCTTCCCGAGGGGAGAAAGGCGGACAGGTATCCGGTAAGCGGCAGGGTCGGAAC
AGGAGAGCGCACGAGGGAGCTTCCAGGGGGAAACGCCTGGTATCTTTATAGTCCTGTCGGGTTTCGCCAC
CTCTGACTTGAGCGTCGATTTTTGTGATGCTCGTCAGGGGGGCGGAGCCTATGGAAAAACGCCAGCAACG
CGGCCTTTTTACGGTTCCTGGCCTTTTGCTGGCCTTTTGCTCACATGTTCTTTCCTGCGTTATCCCCTGA
TTCTGTGGATAACCGTATTACCGCCTTTGAGTGAGCTGATACCGCTCGCCGCAGCCGAACGACCGAGCGC
AACGCGTGCGGCCGCGGTACCCGGGGATCCTCTAGAGTCGACCACCAAGGGCACCATCTCTGCTTGGGCC
ACCCCGTTGGCCGCAGCCAGCTCGCTGAGAGCCGTGAACGACAGGGCGAACGCCAGCCCGCCGACGGCGA
GGGTTCCGACCGCTGCAACTCCCGGTGCAACCTTGTCCCGGTCTATTCTCTTCACTGCACCAGCTCCAAT
CTGGTGTGAATGCCCCTCGTCTGTTCGCGCAGGCGGGGGGCTCTATTCGTTTGTCAGCATCGAAAGTAGC
CAGATCAGGGATGCGTTGCAACCGCGTATGCCCAGGTCAGAAGAGTCGCACAAGAGTTGCAGACCCCTGG
AAAGAAAAATGGCCAGAGGGCGAAAACACCCTCTGACCAGCGGAGCGGGCGACGGGAATCGAACCCGCGT
AGCTAGTTTGGAAGAATGGGTGTCTGCCGACCACATATGGGCCGGTCAAGATAGGTTTTTACCCCCTCTC
GGCTGCATCCTCTAAGTGGAAAGAAATTGCAGGTCGTAGAAGCGCGTTGAAGCCTGAGAGTTGCACAGGA
GTTGCAACCCGGTAGCCTTGTTCACGACGAGAGGAGACCTAGTTGGCACGTCGCGGATGGGGATCGCTGA
AGACTCAGCGCAGCGGGAGGATCCAAGCCTCATACGTCAACCCGCAGGACGGTGTGAGGTACTACGCGCT
GCAGACCTACGACAACAAGATGGACGCCGAAGCCTGGCTCGCGGGCGAGAAGCGGCTCATCGAGATGGAG
ACCTGGACCCCTCCACAGGACCGGGCGAAGAAGGCAGCCGCCAGCGCCATCACGCTGGAGGAGTACACCC
GGAAGTGGCTCGTGGAGCGCGACCTCGCAGACGGCACCAGGGATCTGTACAGCGGGCACGCGGAGCGCCG
CATCTACCCGGTGCTAGGTGAAGTGGCGGTCACAGAGATGACGCCAGCTCTGGTGCGTGCGTGGTGGGCC
GGGATGGGTAGGAAGCACCCGACTGCCCGCCGGCATGCCTACAACGTCCTCCGGGCGGTGATGAACACAG
CGGTCGAGGACAAGCTGATCGCAGAGAACCCGTGCCGGATCGAGCAGAAGGCAGCCGATGAGCGCGACGT
AGAGGCGCTGACGCCTGAGGAGCTGGACATCGTCGCCGCTGAGATCTTCGAGCACTACCGGATCGCGGCA
TACATCCTGGCGTGGACGAGCCTCCGGTTCGGAGAGCTGATCGAGCTTCGCCGCAAGGACATCGTGGACG
ACGGCATGACGATGAAGCTCCGGGTGCGCCGTGGCGCTTCCCGCGTGGGGAACAAGATCGTCGTTGGCAA
CGCCAAGACCGTCCGGTCGAAGCGTCCTGTGACGGTTCCGCCTCACGTCGCGGAGAT
Features (pLannotate 1.2.2; 14 found; start..end, strand, type, name):
    390..494     -  CDS            32 (fragment): VG32_BPML5 - Protein predicted: Swiss-Prot protein existence level 4. From Mycobacterium phage L5 (Mycobacteriophage L5).
    550..654     +  CDS            Y4104_STRCO (fragment): Protein inferred from homology: Swiss-Prot protein existence level 3. From Streptomyces coelicolor (strain ATCC BAA-471 / A3(2) / M145).
    712..731     +  promoter       tight TRE promoter (fragment): Tet-responsive promoter PTight, consisting of seven tet operator sequences followed by the minimal CMV promoter
    738..755     +  promoter       tight TRE promoter (fragment): Tet-responsive promoter PTight, consisting of seven tet operator sequences followed by the minimal CMV promoter
    769..787     +  promoter       T7 promoter: promoter for bacteriophage T7 RNA polymerase
    797..1789    +  CDS            grcC1: NPPPS_MYCTU - Experimental evidence at protein level: Swiss-Prot protein existence level 1. Catalyzes the sequential condensations of isopentenyl pyrophosphate (IPP) with geranyl diphosphate (GPP) to yield (2E,6E)- farnesyl diphosphate (E,E-FPP), with E,E-FPP to yield geranylgeranyl diphosphate (GGPP) and with GGPP to yield nonaprenyl diphosphate (PubMed:23091471, PubMed:30301210, PubMed:32495977). May also have weak activity with dimethylallyl diphosphate (DMAPP) (PubMed:23091471). From Mycobacterium tuberculosis (strain ATCC 25618 / H37Rv).
   1811..2497    +  CDS            Dendra2: Dendra2 is a photoconvertible green fluorescent protein published in 2006, derived from Dendronephthya sp.. It has high acid sensitivity.
   2537..2557    +  CDS            FLAG (fragment): FLAG® epitope tag, followed by an enterokinase cleavage site
   2566..2608    +  terminator     T7 terminator (fragment): transcription terminator for bacteriophage T7 RNA polymerase
   2814..3614    +  CDS            ApmR: aminoglycoside 3-N-acetyltransferase type IV ; aac(3)IV; confers resistance to apramycin (Paget and Davies, 1996)
   3681..3698    -  misc_feature   MCS (fragment): pBluescript multiple cloning site
   3739..4327    +  rep_origin     ori: high-copy-number ColE1/pMB1/pBR322/pUC origin of replication
   4495..4523    +  misc_feature   MCS (fragment): pUC18/19 multiple cloning site
   5083..328     +  CDS            33 (across the origin): VINT_BPML5 - Also known as int. Protein inferred from homology: Swiss-Prot protein existence level 3. Integrase is necessary for integration of the phage into the host genome by site-specific recombination. From Mycobacterium phage L5 (Mycobacteriophage L5).
