[The description below was written by a language model from this plasmid's Addgene catalogue record and pLannotate feature annotations shown in this document.]
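Description:
pMSR:MSMEG_1133:Dendra is a 5.9 kb integrating mycobacterial expression plasmid built on the pMSR:Dendra backbone, part of a systematic resource of tagged Mycolicibacterium (Mycobacterium) smegmatis genes. It replicates in E. coli from a high-copy ColE1/pUC-type origin and is selected with apramycin through the aac(3)IV acetyltransferase gene. It has no annotated mycobacterial replication origin. Instead it carries the mycobacteriophage L5 integrase gene, with an adjacent fragment of L5 gene 32 that probably reflects the flanking phage attachment region. The integrase mediates site-specific recombination into the chromosomal L5 attachment site, giving stable single-copy insertion in the mycobacterial host.

The payload is the M. smegmatis open reading frame MSMEG_1133, inserted by ligation-independent cloning. The annotation software matches it to the M. tuberculosis GrcC1 polyprenyl diphosphate synthase, suggesting it is a homologue of that enzyme, although the catalogue entry assigns no function. The gene is fused at its C terminus through a Gly-Ala linker to Dendra2, a green-to-red photoconvertible fluorescent protein, followed by a single FLAG epitope. Transcription in mycobacteria comes from the pmycTetO promoter. Its tet operator sequences account for the short "TRE" hits in the feature table, and they allow regulation by a Tet repressor where one is supplied; no repressor gene is annotated on this plasmid. A T7 promoter just upstream of the ORF and a T7 terminator after the tag also permit expression in E. coli strains that provide T7 RNA polymerase.

The stated purpose is a C-terminal fluorescent fusion, suited to imaging the protein's localisation in live mycobacteria. The FLAG tag allows immunodetection or affinity capture.
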