Addgene plasmid #174989: pMSR:MSMEG_1133:Dendra
Purpose: C-term fluorescent fusion
Depositing lab: Keith Derbyshire & Joseph Wade. Depositing organization: Wadsworth Center, New York State Department of Health. Publication: A Mycobacterial Systems Resource for the Research Community. Judd JA, Canestrari J, Clark R, Joseph A, Lapierre P, Lasek-Nesselquist E, Mir M, Palumbo M, Smith C, Stone M, Upadhyay A, Wirth SE, Dedrick RM, Meier CG, Russell DA, Dills A, Dove E, Kester J, Wolf ID, Zhu J, Rubin ER, Fortune S, Hatfull GF, Gray TA, Wade JT, Derbyshire KM. mBio. 2021 Mar 2;12(2). pii: mBio.02401-20. doi: 10.1128/mBio.02401-20. PubMed 33653882.
Backbone
  Vector backbone: pMSR:Dendra
  Vector type: Bacterial Expression ; Integrating Mycobacterial Expression Vector attL5. T7 expression in E. coli
Growth in bacteria
  Bacterial resistance: Apramycin, 25 μg/mL
  Growth temperature: 37°C
  Growth strain: DH5alpha
  Copy number: High Copy
Gene/Insert
  Gene/Insert name: MSMEG_1133
  Species: M. smegmatis
  Promoter: pmycTetO
  Tag / fusion protein: Gly-Ala Linker/Dendra2/1x Flag Tag (C terminal on insert)
  Cloning method: Ligation Independent Cloning
  Sequencing primers: 5′ TGATAGAGTTTGTCCTCCCTATCAG; 3′ TCCATATGCACCTTGACACG
Resource information
  A portion of this plasmid was derived from a plasmid made by: CP000480.1
Terms and licenses: Academic/Nonprofit Terms; Industry Terms: Not Available to Industry
Depositor comments: 5' cloning site: AseI (destroyed), 3' cloning site: HindIII (not destroyed)
How to cite: pMSR:MSMEG_1133:Dendra was a gift from Keith Derbyshire & Joseph Wade (Addgene plasmid # 174989 ; http://n2t.net/addgene:174989 ; RRID:Addgene_174989)
