>Addgene plasmid #174989 | pMSR:MSMEG_1133:Dendra | depositor partial sequence | sequence record 339383 | partial
ATGGTGGCAGGCGTTGACTTCGGCGATCCGGCATTCGCCGCCGACGTCCGCGACGGTGTGGCCCGTATCG
AGGACCTGATGTCCGATGAGCTGGGCAAAGCCGACGAGTTGATGGCCGAGGCCGTCCAGCACCTGTTCCA
GGCCGGTGGCAAACGCTTCCGCCCGCTGTTCACGGTCCTGTCGGCGCAACTCGGCCCTGAACCGGACGCC
TGGCAGGTCACGGTGGCCGGCGCGGTCATCGAACTCGTGCACCTCGCGACGCTGTACCACGACGACGTCA
TGGACGAGGCGCAGATGCGCCGCGGTGCGCAGAGCGCCAACGCACGCTGGGGCAACAACATCGCGATCCT
CGCCGGCGACTACCTGTTCGCCACGGCGTCGCGACTCGTGTCCCGTCTGGGTCCCGACGCGGTGCGTGTG
ATTGCTGACACATTTGCTCAGCTGGTCACCGGCCAGATGCGGGAGACACGCGGCGCGGCCGACCACGTCG
ACTCCGTCGACCACTACCTCAAGGTCGTCTACGAGAAGACCGCGTGCCTGATCGCGGCCTCGGGCCGGTT
CGGTGCGACGTTCTCCGGCGCCAACGACGAGCAGATCGAGCGGCTGAGCCGGCTCGGCGGCATCGTCGGC
ACGGCGTTCCAGATCGCCGACGACATCATCGACATCGACAGCGACCCCGACGAGTCCGGCAAGACGCCCG
GCACCGACCTGCGTGAAGGCGTTCACACCCTGCCGGTGCTGTACGCGCTGCGCGAGACCGGACCTGACGC
CGACCGGCTGCGCGAACTGCTCGCCGGTCCCATCGAGCGCGACGAGGACGTGGCCGAGGCCCTGGCGCTG
CTGCGCAGGTCACCTGGGCTGACCAAGGCCAAGGAGACCGTCGCGTCGTACGCGGCGCAGGCCCGCGAAG
AGCTTTCCCACCTGCCGGAGTGCCCGGGCCGTCAGGCGCTCGCGGTGCTCGTTGACTACACGATCAGCCG
GGAAGGC
